>Addgene plasmid #65445 | FUW-ubiquitin-SV40-GFP | addgene partial sequence | sequence record 113018 | EGFP-N 5'-CGTCGCCGTCCAGCTCGACCAG-3'
CTCACCATGGTGGCTAGCTGCAAAAGCCTAGGCCTCCAAAAAAGCCTCCTCACTACTTCTGGAATAGCTC
AGAGGCCGAGGCGGCCTCGGCCTCTGCATAAATAAAAAAAATTAGTCAGCCATGGGGCGGAGAATGGGCG
GAACTGGGCGGAGTTAGGGGCGGGATGGGCGGAGTTAGGGGCGGGACTATGGTTGCTGACTAATTGAGAT
GCATGCTTTGCATACTTCTGCCTGCTGGGGAGCCTGGGGACTTTCCACACCTGGTTGCTGACTAATTGAG
ATGCATGCTTTGCATACTTCTGCCTGCTGGGGAGCCTGGGGACTTTCCACACCCTAACTGACACACATTC
CACAGCTGGTTCTTTCCGCCTCAGAAGGTACCTAACCAAGTTCCTCTTTCAGAGGTTATTTCAGGCCATG
GTGCTGCGCACCCTGCTTGCCCATACTATATGTTTTAATTTATATTTTTTCTTTCCCCCTGGCCTTAACC
GAATTTTTTCCCATCGCGATCTAATTCTCCCCCGCTTAATACTGACGCTCTCGCACCCATCTCTCTCCTT
CTAGCCTCCGCTAGTCAAAATTTTTGGCGTACTCACCAGTCGCCGCCCCTCGCCTCTTGCCGTGCGCGCT
TCAGCAAGCCGAGTCCTGCGTC
