[The description below was written by a language model from this plasmid's Addgene catalogue record.]
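Description:
FUW-ubiquitin-SV40-GFP is a lentiviral mammalian expression plasmid of about 9.6 kb built on the FUW backbone, a lentiviral transfer vector in which a ubiquitin promoter drives the gene of interest. It is propagated in bacteria as a high-copy plasmid under ampicillin selection. The recommended host is a recombination-deficient strain, a common choice for lentiviral plasmids because their repeated LTR sequences can be unstable. No feature table accompanies the record, so the exact arrangement of viral elements (LTRs, packaging signal, any post-transcriptional elements) is not documented here and can only be assumed to follow the parental FUW design.

The insert is an SV40-EGFP cassette of roughly 725 bp, cloned by restriction digestion between NheI and AscI sites that both remain intact. The record lists two promoters, ubiquitin and SV40. In the related FUW-ubiquitin-EphB-SV40-GFP vectors, the naming suggests that the ubiquitin promoter drives an EphB receptor coding sequence while the SV40 promoter independently drives EGFP as a marker of transduced cells. In this construct the EphB position is empty, so the only recorded payload is the EGFP reporter under SV40 control.

Its stated purpose is GFP expression in mammalian cells as the matched control for experiments using the EphB-expressing FUW vectors. Cells that receive the same backbone and fluorescent marker without the receptor can then be compared directly with EphB-expressing cells. The associated work concerned EphB–ephrin-B interactions in colorectal cancer progression.
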