Addgene plasmid #65445: FUW-ubiquitin-SV40-GFP
Purpose: Expression of GFP in mammalian cells. Control vector for FUW-ubiquitin-EphB-SV40-GFP vectors
Depositing lab: Eduard Batlle. Depositing organization: Instituto de Investigacion Biomedica (IRB Barcelona). Publication: EphB-ephrin-B interactions suppress colorectal cancer progression by compartmentalizing tumor cells. Cortina C, Palomo-Ponce S, Iglesias M, Fernandez-Masip JL, Vivancos A, Whissell G, Huma M, Peiro N, Gallego L, Jonkheer S, Davy A, Lloreta J, Sancho E, Batlle E. Nat Genet. 2007 Nov;39(11):1376-83. Epub 2007 Sep 30. 10.1038/ng.2007.11 PubMed 17906625.
Backbone
  Vector backbone: FUW
  Backbone manufacturer: Addgene Plasmid 14882
  Total vector size (bp): 9622
  Vector type: Mammalian Expression, Lentiviral
Growth in bacteria
  Bacterial resistance: Ampicillin, 100 μg/mL
  Growth temperature: 37°C
  Growth strain: Stbl3
  Copy number: High Copy
Gene/Insert
  Gene/Insert name: SV40-EGFP
  Insert size (bp): 725
  Promoter: UBQ and SV40
  Cloning method: Restriction Enzyme; 5′ cloning site NheI (not destroyed); 3′ cloning site AscI (not destroyed)
  Sequencing primers: 5′ hUBCpro-F; 3′ EGFP-N
Terms and licenses: Academic/Nonprofit Terms; Industry Terms: Not Available to Industry
Depositor comments: Control vector for experiments using FUW-EphB vectors.
How to cite: FUW-ubiquitin-SV40-GFP was a gift from Eduard Batlle (Addgene plasmid # 65445 ; http://n2t.net/addgene:65445 ; RRID:Addgene_65445)
